>Addgene plasmid #99990 | pACT2-Kre33 | addgene full sequence | sequence record 192186 | Addgene NGS Result
CCTGATGCGGTATTTTCTCCTTACGCATCTGTGCGGTATTTCACACCGCATATGGTGCACTCTCAGTACA
ATCTGCTCTGATGCCGCATAGTTAAGCCAGTATACACTCCGCTATCGCTACGTGACTGGGTCATGGCTGC
GCCCCGACACCCGCCAACACCCGCTGACGCGCCCTGACGGGCTTGTCTGCTCCCGGCATCCGCTTACAGA
CAAGCTGTGACCGTCTCCGGGAGCTGCATGTGTCAGAGGTTTTCACCGTCATCACCGAAACGCGCGAGGC
AGCAACTTCTTTTCTTTTTTTTTCTTTTCTCTCTCCCCCGTTGTTGTCTCACCATATCCGCAATGACAAA
AAAATGATGGAAGACACTAAAGGAAAAAATTAACGACAAAGACAGCACCAACAGATGTCGTTGTTCCAGA
GCTGATGAGGGGTATCTCGAAGCACACGAAACTTTTTCCTTCCTTCATTCACGCACACTACTCTCTAATG
AGCAACGGTATACGGCCTTCCTTCCAGTTACTTGAATTTGAAATAAAAAAAAGTTTGCTGTCTTGCTATC
AAGTATAAATAGACCTGCAATTATTAATCTTTTGTTTCCTCGTCATTGTTCTCGTTCCCTTTCTTCCTTG
TTTCTTTTTCTGCACAATATTTCAAGCTATACCAAGCATACAATCAACTCCAAGCTTTGCAAAGATGGAT
AAAGCGGAATTAATTCCCGAGCCTCCAAAAAAGAAGAGAAAGGTCGAATTGGGTACCGCCGCCAATTTTA
ATCAAAGTGGGAATATTGCTGATAGCTCATTGTCCTTCACTTTCACTAACAGTAGCAACGGTCCGAACCT
CATAACAACTCAAACAAATTCTCAAGCGCTTTCACAACCAATTGCCTCCTCTAACGTTCATGATAACTTC
ATGAATAATGAAATCACGGCTAGTAAAATTGATGATGGTAATAATTCAAAACCACTGTCACCTGGTTGGA
CGGACCAAACTGCGTATAACGCGTTTGGAATCACTACAGGGATGTTTAATACCACTACAATGGATGATGT
ATATAACTATCTATTCGATGATGAAGATACCCCACCAAACCCAAAAAAAGAGATCTCTATGGCTTACCCA
TACGATGTTCCAGATTACGCTAGCTTGGGTGGTCATATGGCCATGGAGGCCCCAGCTTTCACAAGTTTGT
ACAAAAAAGCAGGCTACAAAATGGCCAAAAAAGCTATCGATTCAAGAATCCCGTCACTGATCAGGAATGG
TGTTCAAACCAAACAAAGGTCCATATTTGTCATCGTTGGGGACAGGGCACGTAACCAGCTCCCAAATTTA
CATTATTTGATGATGAGTGCTGACCTTAAGATGAACAAGTCCGTCTTATGGGCTTATAAGAAGAAGCTTC
TAGGATTCACTTCGCACAGAAAAAAAAGAGAGAATAAAATTAAGAAAGAAATTAAAAGAGGTACAAGGGA
AGTGAATGAAATGGACCCTTTTGAATCTTTTATCTCTAACCAAAATATCAGATATGTATACTACAAAGAG
AGTGAGAAAATATTGGGTAATACCTATGGTATGTGTATTCTTCAGGACTTCGAGGCATTAACCCCAAATC
TTTTAGCAAGAACCATTGAAACTGTAGAAGGTGGTGGTATTGTGGTTATTTTATTGAAATCAATGTCATC
GTTAAAGCAACTGTACACCATGACTATGGATGTTCACGCCCGTTATCGTACTGAGGCTCATGGTGACGTT
GTTGCAAGATTTAACGAAAGATTCATACTTTCTTTAGGTTCAAATCCAAACTGTTTAGTCGTTGATGATG
AATTAAATGTTCTACCGCTATCTGGTGCCAAAAACGTGAAACCACTACCTCCTAAGGAAGATGACGAATT
GCCTCCAAAGCAATTAGAGTTGCAAGAATTAAAAGAATCCTTAGAAGATGTCCAACCAGCTGGTTCATTG
GTTTCTCTATCCAAAACTGTCAATCAAGCCCACGCTATTCTTTCTTTCATTGATGCCATTTCGGAAAAAA
CTTTGAATTTCACAGTTGCACTAACAGCTGGAAGAGGTAGAGGTAAGTCTGCTGCTTTAGGTATTTCTAT
TGCCGCGGCCGTTTCTCACGGGTATTCTAATATTTTTGTTACTTCTCCATCTCCCGAAAATTTAAAGACT
CTATTTGAGTTTATTTTCAAAGGATTCGATGCCTTAGGTTACCAAGAACACATTGATTATGATATCATTC
AATCTACGAACCCCGACTTCAACAAAGCCATTGTGAGAGTTGATATTAAAAGAGATCACAGACAAACGAT
TCAATATATTGTTCCTCAAGACCATCAAGTTCTGGGCCAAGCTGAATTAGTTGTCATTGATGAAGCTGCA
GCTATTCCTTTGCCAATCGTCAAGAACTTGCTGGGCCCATATCTAGTCTTCATGGCATCCACTATCAATG
GTTACGAAGGTACGGGTAGATCTTTATCTCTGAAGTTAATTCAGCAATTGCGTAATCAAAACAACACATC
CGGTCGGGAAAGTACTCAAACCGCCGTTGTTTCGAGAGATAATAAGGAAAAAGACTCTCACTTACATTCT
CAATCCCGTCAATTACGTGAAATTTCCTTGGACGAACCAATCAGATATGCTCCTGGTGACCCAATTGAAA
AATGGTTAAACAAGCTCTTATGTTTAGATGTTACTTTAATTAAAAACCCAAGATTTGCAACAAGAGGAAC
TCCTCACCCATCCCAATGTAATCTATTTGTTGTCAATAGAGATACTCTATTTTCTTATCATCCTGTCTCA
GAAAATTTCCTGGAAAAAATGATGGCACTGTACGTTTCATCCCATTACAAGAATTCTCCAAACGACTTAC
AACTGATGAGTGACGCCCCAGCGCACAAACTATTTGTTCTTTTACCACCAATTGATCCAAAGGATGGCGG
CAGGATCCCTGACCCTCTATGTGTCATTCAAATTGCATTGGAAGGTGAAATCAGTAAGGAGAGTGTCAGA
AATTCATTATCGAGAGGCCAAAGAGCTGGTGGTGATTTAATCCCATGGCTGATCTCTCAACAATTCCAAG
ACGAGGAATTCGCTAGTTTGAGTGGTGCTCGTATCGTCAGAATTGCCACTAATCCTGAATACGCATCCAT
GGGCTATGGTTCTCGTGCAATTGAATTACTGAGAGACTATTTCGAGGGTAAATTCACTGACATGTCTGAA
GATGTTCGTCCTAAGGATTATTCTATAAAGAGGGTGAGCGATAAGGAACTGGCCAAAACTAATTTATTAA
AGGATGACGTTAAATTAAGAGACGCAAAAACGTTGCCACCTCTACTATTAAAACTTTCTGAACAGCCTCC
TCATTATCTACATTATTTGGGTGTTTCATATGGTTTAACGCAATCGTTGCATAAATTCAGGAAGAATAAC
AGCTTTGTTCCTGTTTATTTACGTCAAACCGCAAACGATTTAACTGGTGAACATACTTGTGTTATGTTGA
ACGTTTTGGAAGGCAGAGAATCAAACTGGCTCGTTGAATTTGCCAAAGATTTCCGTAAAAGATTTCTGTC
GCTTCTTTCTTATGATTTTCATAAGTTTACTGCCGTTCAAGCCTTAAGTGTCATTGAAAGTAGTAAGAAA
GCACAAGATTTGTCTGATGACGAAAAGCATGATAATAAAGAATTGACGCGGACGCATCTGGATGACATTT
TTTCTCCATTTGACTTGAAAAGATTGGATAGCTACTCAAATAATTTGCTAGATTATCACGTTATCGTTGA
TATGATACCCATGCTTGCTCTTTTGTACTTCGGCGATAAAATGGGAGATTCAGTAAAACTATCAAGCGTC
CAGAGTGCTATCCTGTTGGCTATAGGGTTACAGCGTAAAAACATCGACACTATTGCCAAGGAATTGAATT
TACCTTCCAATCAAACTATTGCTATGTTTGCGAAGATCATGAGAAAAATGTCTCAGTACTTCCGTCAGCT
GTTAAGCCAATCAATTGAAGAAACTCTACCAAATATCAAAGATGATGCTATTGCTGAAATGGATGGTGAA
GAAATCAAAAATTACAACGCTGCAGAAGCACTGGACCAAATGGAAGAAGATTTAGAAGAAGCCGGTTCTG
AAGCCGTTCAGGCGATGAGGGAAAAACAAAAAGAGCTAATCAACTCCTTGAACTTAGATAAATACGCCAT
AAATGATAACAGTGAGGAATGGGCTGAATCTCAAAAATCTTTAGAAATAGCTGCCAAGGCCAAAGGCGTC
GTCAGTTTAAAAACTGGTAAAAAGAGAACGACTGAAAAGGCTGAAGATATCTATAGACAAGAGATGAAAG
CTATGAAAAAACCAAGAAAGTCTAAAAAGGCTGCAAATAACCCAGCTTTCTTGTACAAAGTGGTGAGTCG
AGAGATCTATGAATCGTAGATACTGAAAAACCCCGCAAGTTCACTTCAACTGTGCATCGTGCACCATCTC
AATTTCTTTCATTTATACATCGTTTTGCCTTCTTTTATGTAACTATACTCCTCTAAGTTTCAATCTTGGC
CATGTAACCTCTGATCTATAGAATTTTTTAAATGACTAGAATTAATGCCCATCTTTTTTTTGGACCTAAA
TTCTTCATGAAAATATATTACGAGGGCTTATTCAGAAGCTTTGGACTTCTTCGCCAGAGGTTTGGTCAAG
TCTCCAATCAAGGTTGTCGGCTTGTCTACCTTGCCAGAAATTTACGAAAAGATGGAAAAGGGTCAAATCG
TTGGTAGATACGTTGTTGACACTTCTAAATAAGCGAATTTCTTATGATTTATGATTTTTATTATTAAATA
AGTTATAAAAAAAATAAGTGTATACAAATTTTAAAGTGACTCTTAGGTTTTAAAACGAAAATTCTTATTC
TTGAGTAACTCTTTCCTGTAGGTCAGGTTGCTTTCTCAGGTATAGCATGAGGTCGCTCTTATTGACCACA
CCTCTACCGGCATGCCGGTCGAGGGACCTAATAACTTCGTATAGCATACATTATACGAAGTTATATTAAG
GGTTATTGAATATGATCGGAATTGGTCGACTACGTCGTTAAGGCCGTTTCTGACAGAGTAAAATTCTTGA
GGGAACTTTCACCATTATGGGAAATGGTTCAAGAAGGTATTGACTTAAACTCCATCAAATGGTCAGGTCA
TTGAGTGTTTTTTATTTGTTGTATTTTTTTTTTTTTAGAGAAAATCCTCCAATATATAAATTAGGAATCA
TAGTTTCATGATTTTCTGTTACACCTAACTTTTTGTGTGGTGCCCTCCTCCTTGTCAATATTAATGTTAA
AGTGCAATTCTTTTTCCTTATCACGTTGAGCCATTAGTATCAATTTGCTTACCTGTATTCCTTTACATCC
TCCTTTTTCTCCTTCTTGATAAATGTATGTAGATTGCGTATATAGTTTCGTCTACCCTATGAACATATTC
CATTTTGTAATTTCGTGTCGTTTCTATTATGAATTTCATTTATAAAGTTTATGTACAAATATCATAAAAA
AAGAGAATCTTTTTAAGCAAGGATTTTCTTAACTTCTTCGGCGACAGCATCACCGACTTCGGTGGTACTG
TTGGAACCACCTAAATCACCAGTTCTGATACCTGCATCCAAAACCTTTTTAACTGCATCTTCAATGGCCT
TACCTTCTTCAGGCAAGTTCAATGACAATTTCAACATCATTGCAGCAGACAAGATAGTGGCGATAGGGTT
GACCTTATTCTTTGGCAAATCTGGAGCAGAACCGTGGCATGGTTCGTACAAACCAAATGCGGTGTTCTTG
TCTGGCAAAGAGGCCAAGGACGCAGATGGCAACAAACCCAAGGAACCTGGGATAACGGAGGCTTCATCGG
AGATGATATCACCAAACATGTTGCTGGTGATTATAATACCATTTAGGTGGGTTGGGTTCTTAACTAGGAT
CATGGCGGCAGAATCAATCAATTGATGTTGAACCTTCAATGTAGGAAATTCGTTCTTGATGGTTTCCTCC
ACAGTTTTTCTCCATAATCTTGAAGAGGCCAAAACATTAGCTTTATCCAAGGACCAAATAGGCAATGGTG
GCTCATGTTGTAGGGCCATGAAAGCGGCCATTCTTGTGATTCTTTGCACTTCTGGAACGGTGTATTGTTC
ACTATCCCAAGCGACACCATCACCATCGTCTTCCTTTCTCTTACCAAAGTAAATACCTCCCACTAATTCT
CTGACAACAACGAAGTCAGTACCTTTAGCAAATTGTGGCTTGATTGGAGATAAGTCTAAAAGAGAGTCGG
ATGCAAAGTTACATGGTCTTAAGTTGGCGTACAATTGAAGTTCTTTACGGATTTTTAGTAAACCTTGTTC
AGGTCTAACACTACCTGTACCCCATTTAGGACCACCCACAGCACCTAACAAAACGGCATCAGCCTTCTTG
GAGGCTTCCAGCGCCTCATCTGGAAGTGGAACACCTGTAGCATCGATAGCAGCACCACCAATTAAATGAT
TTTCGAAATCGAACTTGACATTGGAACGAACATCAGAAATAGCTTTAAGAACCTTAATGGCTTCGGCTGT
GATTTCTTGACCAACGTGGTCACCTGGCAAAACGACGATCTTCTTAGGGGCAGACATTAGAATGGTATAT
CCTTGAAATATATATATATATTGCTGAAATGTAAAAGGTAAGAAAAGTTAGAAAGTAAGACGATTGCTAA
CCACCTATTGGAAAAAACAATAGGTCCTTAAATAATATTGTCAACTTCAAGTATTGTGATGCAAGCATTT
AGTCATGAACGCTTCTCTATTCTATATGAAAAGCCGGTTCCGGCGCTCTCACCTTTCCTTTTTCTCCCAA
TTTTTCAGTTGAAAAAGGTATATGCGTCAGGCGACCTCTGAAATTAACAAAAAATTTCCAGTCATCGAAT
TTGATTCTGTGCGATAGCGCCCCTGTGTGTTCTCGTTATGTTGAGGAAAAAAATAATGGTTGCTAAGAGA
TTCGAACTCTTGCATCTTACGATACCTGAGTATTCCCACAGTTCCTTACCACTCTTTTGTTACTCTATTG
ATCCAGCTCAGCAAAGGCAGTGTGATCTAAGATTCTATCTTCGCGATGTAGTAAAACTAGCTAGACCGAG
AAAGAGACTAGAAATGCAAAAGGCACTTCTACAATGGCTGCCATCATTATTATCCGATGTGACGCTGCAG
CTTCTCAATGATATTCGAATACGCTTTGAGGAGATACAGCCTAATATCCGACAAACTGTTTTACAGATTT
ACGATCGTACTTGTTACCCATCATTGAATTTTGAACATCCGAACCTGGGAGTTTTCCCTGAAACAGATAG
TATATTTGAACCTGTATAATAATATATAGTCTAGCGCTTTACGGAAGACAATGTATGTATTTCGGTTCCT
GGAGAAACTATTGCATCTATTGCATAGGTAATCTTGCACGTCGCATCCCCGGTTCATTTTCTGCGTTTCC
ATCTTGCACTTCAATAGCATATCTTTGTTAACGAAGCATCTGTGCTTCATTTTGTAGAACAAAAATGCAA
CGCGAGAGCGCTAATTTTTCAAACAAAGAATCTGAGCTGCATTTTTACAGAACAGAAATGCAACGCGAAA
GCGCTATTTTACCAACGAAGAATCTGTGCTTCATTTTTGTAAAACAAAAATGCAACGCGAGAGCGCTAAT
TTTTCAAACAAAGAATCTGAGCTGCATTTTTACAGAACAGAAATGCAACGCGAGAGCGCTATTTTACCAA
CAAAGAATCTATACTTCTTTTTTGTTCTACAAAAATGCATCCCGAGAGCGCTATTTTTCTAACAAAGCAT
CTTAGATTACTTTTTTTCTCCTTTGTGCGCTCTATAATGCAGTCTCTTGATAACTTTTTGCACTGTAGGT
CCGTTAAGGTTAGAAGAAGGCTACTTTGGTGTCTATTTTCTCTTCCATAAAAAAAGCCTGACTCCACTTC
CCGCGTTTACTGATTACTAGCGAAGCTGCGGGTGCATTTTTTCAAGATAAAGGCATCCCCGATTATATTC
TATACCGATGTGGATTGCGCATACTTTGTGAACAGAAAGTGATAGCGTTGATGATTCTTCATTGGTCAGA
AAATTATGAACGGTTTCTTCTATTTTGTCTCTATATACTACGTATAGGAAATGTTTACATTTTCGTATTG
TTTTCGATTCACTCTATGAATAGTTCTTACTACAATTTTTTTGTCTAAAGAGTAATACTAGAGATAAACA
TAAAAAATGTAGAGGTCGAGTTTAGATGCAAGTTCAAGGAGCGAAAGGTGGATGGGTAGGTTATATAGGG
ATATAGCACAGAGATATATAGCAAAGAGATACTTTTGAGCAATGTTTGTGGAAGCGGTATTCGCAATATT
TTAGTAGCTCGTTACAGTCCGGTGCGTTTTTGGTTTTTTGAAAGTGCGTCTTCAGAGCGCTTTTGGTTTT
CAAAAGCGCTCTGAAGTTCCTATACTTTCTAGAGAATAGGAACTTCGGAATAGGAACTTCAAAGCGTTTC
CGAAAACGAGCGCTTCCGAAAATGCAACGCGAGCTGCGCACATACAGCTCACTGTTCACGTCGCACCTAT
ATCTGCGTGTTGCCTGTATATATATATACATGAGAAGAACGGCATAGTGCGTGTTTATGCTTAAATGCGT
ACTTATATGCGTCTATTTATGTAGGATGAAAGGTAGTCTAGTACCTCCTGTGATATTATCCCATTCCATG
CGGGGTATCGTATGCTTCCTTCAGCACTACCCTTTAGCTGTTCTATATGCTGCCACTCCTCAATTGGATT
AGTCTCATCCTTCAATGCTATCATTTCCTTTGATATTGGATCATATGCATAGTACCGAGAAACTAGTGCG
AAGTAGTGATCAGGTATTGCTGTTATCTGATGAGTATACGTTGTCCTGGCCACGGCAGAAGCACGCTTAT
CGCTCCAATTTCCCACAACATTAGTCAACTCCGTTAGGCCCTTCATTGAAAGAAATGAGGTCATCAAATG
TCTTCCAATGTGAGATTTTGGGCCATTTTTTATAGCAAAGATTGAATAAGGCGCATTTTTCTTCAAAGCT
CAGGTGGCACTTTTCGGGGAAATGTGCGCGGAACCCCTATTTGTTTATTTTTCTAAATACATTCAAATAT
GTATCCGCTCATGAGACAATAACCCTGATAAATGCTTCAATAATATTGAAAAAGGAAGAGTATGAGTATT
CAACATTTCCGTGTCGCCCTTATTCCCTTTTTTGCGGCATTTTGCCTTCCTGTTTTTGCTCACCCAGAAA
CGCTGGTGAAAGTAAAAGATGCTGAAGATCAGTTGGGTGCACGAGTGGGTTACATCGAACTGGATCTCAA
CAGCGGTAAGATCCTTGAGAGTTTTCGCCCCGAAGAACGTTTTCCAATGATGAGCACTTTTAAAGTTCTG
CTATGTGGCGCGGTATTATCCCGTGTTGACGCCGGGCAAGAGCAACTCGGTCGCCGCATACACTATTCTC
AGAATGACTTGGTTGAGTACTCACCAGTCACAGAAAAGCATCTTACGGATGGCATGACAGTAAGAGAATT
ATGCAGTGCTGCCATAACCATGAGTGATAACACTGCGGCCAACTTACTTCTGACAACGATCGGAGGACCG
AAGGAGCTAACCGCTTTTTTGCACAACATGGGGGATCATGTAACTCGCCTTGATCGTTGGGAACCGGAGC
TGAATGAAGCCATACCAAACGACGAGCGTGACACCACGATGCCTGCAGCAATGGCAACAACGTTGCGCAA
ACTATTAACTGGCGAACTACTTACTCTAGCTTCCCGGCAACAATTAATAGACTGGATGGAGGCGGATAAA
GTTGCAGGACCACTTCTGCGCTCGGCCCTTCCGGCTGGCTGGTTTATTGCTGATAAATCTGGAGCCGGTG
AGCGTGGGTCTCGCGGTATCATTGCAGCACTGGGGCCAGATGGTAAGCCCTCCCGTATCGTAGTTATCTA
CACGACGGGGAGTCAGGCAACTATGGATGAACGAAATAGACAGATCGCTGAGATAGGTGCCTCACTGATT
AAGCATTGGTAACTGTCAGACCAAGTTTACTCATATATACTTTAGATTGATTTAAAACTTCATTTTTAAT
TTAAAAGGATCTAGGTGAAGATCCTTTTTGATAATCTCATGACCAAAATCCCTTAACGTGAGTTTTCGTT
CCACTGAGCGTCAGACCCCGTAGAAAAGATCAAAGGATCTTCTTGAGATCCTTTTTTTCTGCGCGTAATC
TGCTGCTTGCAAACAAAAAAACCACCGCTACCAGCGGTGGTTTGTTTGCCGGATCAAGAGCTACCAACTC
TTTTTCCGAAGGTAACTGGCTTCAGCAGAGCGCAGATACCAAATACTGTCCTTCTAGTGTAGCCGTAGTT
AGGCCACCACTTCAAGAACTCTGTAGCACCGCCTACATACCTCGCTCTGCTAATCCTGTTACCAGTGGCT
GCTGCCAGTGGCGATAAGTCGTGTCTTACCGGGTTGGACTCAAGACGATAGTTACCGGATAAGGCGCAGC
GGTCGGGCTGAACGGGGGGTTCGTGCACACAGCCCAGCTTGGAGCGAACGACCTACACCGAACTGAGATA
CCTACAGCGTGAGCTATGAGAAAGCGCCACGCTTCCCGAAGGGAGAAAGGCGGACAGGTATCCGGTAAGC
GGCAGGGTCGGAACAGGAGAGCGCACGAGGGAGCTTCCAGGGGGAAACGCCTGGTATCTTTATAGTCCTG
TCGGGTTTCGCCACCTCTGACTTGAGCGTCGATTTTTGTGATGCTCGTCAGGGGGGCGGAGCCTATGGAA
AAACGCCAGCAACGCGGCCTTTTTACGGTTCCTGGCCTTTTGCTGGCCTTTTGCTCACATGTTCTTTCCT
GCGTTATCCCCTGATTCTGTGGATAACCGTATTACCGCCTTTGAGTGAGCTGATACCGCTCGCCGCAGCC
GAACGACCGAGCGCAGCGAGTCAGTGAGCGAGGAAGCGGAAGAGCG
Features (pLannotate 1.2.2; 20 found; start..end, strand, type, name):
      1..141     -  misc_feature   bom: basis of mobility region from pBR322
    243..283     -  CDS            rop (fragment): Rop protein, which maintains plasmids at low copy number; rop
    283..679     +  promoter       ADH1 promoter: S. cerevisiae ADH1; promoter for alcohol dehydrogenase 1
    725..744     +  CDS            SV40 NLS (fragment): nuclear localization signal of SV40 (simian virus 40) large T antigen
    761..1102    +  CDS            GAL4 activation domain: activation domain of the GAL4 transcriptional activator; Saccharomyces cerevisiae GAL4 (truncated)
   1115..1141    +  CDS            3xHA (fragment): three tandem HA epitope tags
   1181..1205    +  protein_bind   attB1: mutant version of attB; recombination site for the Gateway® BP reaction BP Clonase™
   1211..4378    +  CDS            KRE33: NAT10_YEAST - Also known as NAT10 From Saccharomyces cerevisiae (strain ATCC 204508 / S288c) (Baker's yeast).
   4380..4404    -  protein_bind   attB2: mutant version of attB; recombination site for the Gateway® BP reaction BP Clonase™
   4655..4789    +  CDS            ADH1 (fragment): ADH1_YEAST - Also known as ADC1. Experimental evidence at protein level: Swiss-Prot protein existence level 1. This isozyme preferentially catalyzes the conversion of primary unbranched alcohols to their corresponding aldehydes. Also shows activity toward secondary alcohols. From Saccharomyces cerevisiae (strain ATCC 204508 / S288c) (Baker's yeast).
   4793..4980    +  terminator     ADH1 terminator: S. cerevisiae ADH1; transcription terminator for the S. cerevisiae alcohol dehydrogenase 1 (ADH1) gene
   5001..5034    +  protein_bind   loxP: Cre-mediated recombination occurs in the 8-bp core sequence (GCATACAT). Cre recombinase
   5059..5181    +  CDS            NFS1 (fragment): NFS1_YEAST - Also known as SPL1 From Saccharomyces cerevisiae (strain ATCC 204508 / S288c) (Baker's yeast).
   5546..6637    -  CDS            LEU2: LEU3_YEAST - Experimental evidence at protein level: Swiss-Prot protein existence level 1. Catalyzes the oxidation of 3-carboxy-2-hydroxy-4- methylpentanoate (3-isopropylmalate) to 3-carboxy-4-methyl-2- oxopentanoate. The product decarboxylates to 4-methyl-2 oxopentanoate. From Saccharomyces cerevisiae (strain ATCC 204508 / S288c) (Baker's yeast).
   6638..7043    -  promoter       LEU2 promoter: S. cerevisiae LEU2
   7007..7366    +  CDS            RAF1 (fragment): RAF_YEAST - Experimental evidence at transcript level: Swiss-Prot protein existence level 2. Antagonizes transcriptional repression of recombinase FLP by REP1-REP2. May play a role in plasmid partitioning. From Saccharomyces cerevisiae (strain ATCC 204508 / S288c) (Baker's yeast).
   7520..8862    -  rep_origin     2μ ori: yeast 2μ plasmid origin of replication
   9127..9231    +  promoter       AmpR promoter: bla
   9232..10092   +  CDS            AmpR: β-lactamase; bla; confers resistance to ampicillin, carbenicillin, and related antibiotics
  10263..10851   +  rep_origin     ori: high-copy-number ColE1/pMB1/pBR322/pUC origin of replication
