[The description below was written by a language model from this plasmid's Addgene catalogue record and pLannotate feature annotations shown in this document.]
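Description:
pACT2-Kre33 is a yeast two-hybrid "prey" plasmid built on the pACT2 backbone, an E. coli–yeast shuttle vector of about 11 kb. In bacteria it replicates from a high-copy ColE1/pUC-type origin and is selected with ampicillin through the bla (AmpR) gene. In Saccharomyces cerevisiae it is maintained episomally at multiple copies by the 2μ origin and selected by complementation of leucine auxotrophy with the LEU2 marker, which is driven by its own promoter. Remnants of pBR322 (bom, a rop fragment) and of yeast genomic and 2μ sequences flanking LEU2 and the origin (NFS1 and RAF1 fragments) are backbone carry-over. A single loxP site downstream of the expression cassette is also a backbone feature.

The expression cassette uses a yeast ADH1 promoter to drive a fusion protein consisting of an SV40 large T antigen nuclear localization signal, the GAL4 transcriptional activation domain and an HA epitope, followed by the full-length S. cerevisiae KRE33 open reading frame (YNL132W, also called RRA1, the yeast NAT10 homologue). Transcription ends at the ADH1 terminator. KRE33 was introduced by Gateway cloning and is flanked by attB1 and attB2 sites, so the activation domain lies N-terminal to the insert. When co-expressed with a GAL4 DNA-binding domain "bait" fusion, an interaction with Kre33 reconstitutes GAL4 activity and switches on reporter genes. The associated publication concerns mapping of the interactome of the small-subunit processome involved in ribosome biogenesis. Repository sequencing found a W737R substitution in Kre33 relative to the best-matching reference protein.
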