Addgene plasmid #99990: pACT2-Kre33
Purpose: Express yeast Kre33 with Y2H activation domain fusion
Depositing lab: Susan Baserga. Depositing organization: Yale University. Publication: The SSU processome interactome in Saccharomyces cerevisiae reveals potential new protein subcomplexes. Vincent NG, Charette JM, Baserga SJ. RNA. 2017 Oct 20. pii: rna.062927.117. doi: 10.1261/rna.062927.117. PubMed 29054886.
Backbone
  Vector backbone: pACT2
  Vector type: Yeast Expression
Growth in bacteria
  Bacterial resistance: Ampicillin, 100 μg/mL
  Growth temperature: 37°C
  Growth strain: DH5alpha
  Copy number: High Copy
Gene/Insert
  Gene/Insert name: Kre33
  Species: S. cerevisiae (budding yeast)
  Entrez Gene: KRE33 (a.k.a. YNL132W, RRA1)
  Tag / fusion protein: Y2H activation domain (N terminal on backbone)
  Cloning method: Gateway Cloning
Terms and licenses: Academic/Nonprofit Terms; Industry Terms: Not Available to Industry
Depositor comments: Addgene NGS results found W737R in the Kre33 translation compared to the best-match NCBI reference sequence (EDN62683.1)
How to cite: pACT2-Kre33 was a gift from Susan Baserga (Addgene plasmid # 99990 ; http://n2t.net/addgene:99990 ; RRID:Addgene_99990)
