>Addgene plasmid #99990 | pACT2-Kre33 | depositor partial sequence | sequence record 182741 | pACT2-AD
GCTTTGAAGAAAAATGCGCCTTATTCAATCTTTGCTATAAAAAATGGCCCAAAATCTCACATTGGAAGAC
ATTTGATGACCTCATTTCTTTCAATGAAGGGCCTAACGGAGTTGACTAATGTTGTGGGAAATTGGAGCGA
TAAGCGTGCTTCTGCCGTGGCCAGGACAACGTATACTCATCAGATAACAGCAATACCTGATCACTACTTC
GCACTAGTTTCTCGGTACTATGCATATGATCCAATATCAAAGGAAATGATAGCATTGAAGGATGAGACTA
ATCCAATTGAGGAGTGGCAGCATATAGAACAGCTAAAGGGTAGTGCTGAAGGAAGCATACGATACCCCGC
ATGGAATGGGATAATATCACAGGAGGTACTAGACTACCTTTCATCCTACATAAATAGACGCATATAAGTA
CGCATTTAAGCATAAACACGCACTATGCCGTTCTTCTCATGTATATATATATACAGGCAACACGCAGATA
TAGGTGCGACGTGAACAGTGAGCTGTATGTGCGCAGCTCGCGTTGCATTTTCGGAAGCGCTCGTTTTCGG
AAACGCTTTGAAGTTCCTATTCCGAAGTTCCTATTCTCTAGAAAGTATAGGAACTTCAGAGCGCTTTTGA
AAACCAAAAGCGCTCTGAAGACGCACTTTCAAAAAACCAAAAACGCACCGGACTGTAACGAGCTACTAAA
ATATTGCGAATACCGCTTCCACAAACATTGCTCAAAAGTATCTCTTTGCTATATATCTCTGTGCTATATC
CCTATATAACCTACCCATCCACCTTTCGCTCCTTGAACTTGCATCTAAACTCGACCTCTACATTTTTTAT
GTTTATCTCTAGTATTACTCTTTAGACAAAAAAATTGTAGTAAGAACTATTCATAGAGTGAATCGAAAAC
AATACGAAAATGTAAACATTTCCTATACGTAGTATATAGAGACAAAATAGAAGAAACCGTTCATAATTTT
CTGACCAATGAAGAATCATCAACGCTATCACTTTCTGTTCACAAAGTATGCGCAATCCACATCGGTATAG
AATATAATCGGGGATGCCTTTATCTTGAAAAAATGCACCCGCAGCTTCGCTAGTAATCAGTAAACGCGGG
AAGTGGAGTCAGGCTTTTTTTATGGAAGAGAAAATAGACACCAAAGTAGCCTTCTTCTAACCTTAACGGA
CCTACAGTGCAAAAAGTTATCAAGAGACTGCATTATAGAGCGCACAAAGGAGAAAAAAAGTAATCTAAGA
TGCTTTGTTAGAAAAATAGCGCTCTCGGGATGCATTTTTGTAGAACAAAAAAGAAGTATAGATTCTTTGT
TGGTAAAATAGCGCTCTCGCGTTGCATTTCTGTTCTGTAAAAATGCAGCTCAGATTCTTTGTTTGAAAAA
TTAGCGCTCTCGCGTTGCATTTTTGTTTTACAAAAATGAAGCACAGATTCTTCGTTGGTAAAATAGCGCT
TTCGCGTTGCATTTCTGTTCTGTAAAAATGCAGCTCAGATTCTTTGTTTGAAAAATTAGCGCTCTCGCGT
TGCATTTTTGTTCTACAAAATGAAGCACAGATGCTTCGTTAACAAAGATATGCTATTGAAGTGCAAGATG
GAAACGCAGAAAATGAACCGGGGATGCGACGTGCAAGATTACCTATGCAATAGATGCAATAGTTTCTCCA
GGAACCGAAATACATACATTGTCTTCCGTAAAGCGCTAGACTATATATTATTATACAGGTTCAAATATAC
TATCTGTTTCAGGGAAAACTCCCAGGTTCGGATGTTCAAAATTCAATGATGGGTAACAAGTACGATCGTA
AATCTGTAAAACAGTTTGTCGGATATTAGGCTGTATCTCCTCAAAGCGTATTCGAATATCATTGAGAAGC
TGCAGCGTCACATCGGATAATAATGATGGCAGCCATTGTAGAAGTGCCTTTTGCATTTCTAGTCTCTTTC
TCGGTCTAGCTAGTTTTACTACATCGCGAAGATAGAATCTTAGATCACACTGCCTTTGCTGAGCTGGATC
AATAGAGTAACAAAAGAGTGGTAAGGAACTGTGGGAATACTCAGGTATCGTAAGATGCAAGAGTTCGAAT
CTCTTAGCAACCATTATTTTTTTCCTCAACATAACGAGAACACACAGGGGCGCTATCGCACAGAATCAAA
TTCGATGACTGGAAATTTTTTGTTAATTTCAGAGGTCGCCTGACGCATATACCTTTTTCAACTGAAAAAT
TGGGAGAAAAAGGAAAGGTGAGAGGCCGGAACCGGCTTTTCATATAGAATAGAGAAGCGTTCATGACTAA
ATGCTTGCATCACAATACTTGAAGTTGACAATATTATTTAAGGACCTATTGTTTTTTCCAATAGGTGGTT
AGCAATCGTCTTACTTTCTAACTTTTCTTACCTTTTACATTTCAGCAATATATATATATATTTCAAGGAT
ATACCATTCTAATGTCTGCCCCTATGTCTGCCCCTAAGAAGATCGTCGTTTTGCCAGGTGACCACGTTGG
TCAAGAAATCACAGCCGAAGCCATTAAGGTTCTTAAAGCTATTTCTGATGTTCGTTCCAATGTCAAGTTC
GATTTCGAAAATCATTTAATTGGTGGTGCTGCTATCGATGCTACAGGTGTCCCACTTCCAGATGAGGCGC
TGGAAGCCTCCAAGAAGGTTGATGCCGTTTTGTTAGGTGCTGTGGGTGGTCCTAAATGGGGTACCGGTAG
TGTTAGACCTGAACAAGGTTTACTAAAAATCCGTAAAGAACTTCAATTGTACGCCAACTTAAGACCATGT
AACTTTGCATCCGACTCTCTTTTAGACTTATCTCCAATCAAGCCACAATTTGCTAAAGGTACTGACTTCG
TTGTTGTCAGAGAATTAGTGGGAGGTATTTACTTTGGTAAGAGAAAGGAAGACGATGGTGATGGTGTCGC
TTGGGATAGTGAACAATACACCGTTCCAGAAGTGCAAAGAATCACAAGAATGGCCGCTTTCATGGCCCTA
CAACATGAGCCACCATTGCCTATTTGGTCCTTGGATAAAGCTAATGTTTTGGCCTCTTCAAGATTATGGA
GAAAAACTGTGGAGGAAACCATCAAGAACGAATTTCCTACATTGAAGGTTCAACATCAATTGATTGATTC
TGCCGCCATGATCCTAGTTAAGAACCCAACCCACCTAAATGGTATTATAATCACCAGCAACATGTTTGGT
GATATCATCTCCGATGAAGCCTCCGTTATCCCAGGTTCCTTGGGTTTGTTGCCATCTGCGTCCTTGGCCT
CTTTGCCAGACAAGAACACCGCATTTGGTTTGTACGAACCATGCCACGGTTCTGCTCCAGATTTGCCAAA
GAATAAGGTTGACCCTATCGCCACTATCTTGTCTGCTGCAATGATGTTGAAATTGTCATTGAACTTGCCT
GAAGAAGGTAAGGCCATTGAAGATGCAGTTAAAAAGGTTTTGGATGCAGGTATCAGAACTGGTGATTTAG
GTGGTTCCAACAGTACCACCGAAGTCGGTGATGCTGTCGCCGAAGAAGTTAAGAAAATCCTTGCTTAAAA
AGATTCTCTTTTTTTATGATATTTGTACATAAACTTTATAAATGAAATTCATAATAGAAACGACACGAAA
TTACAAAATGGAATATGTTCATAGGGTAGACGAAACTATATACGCAATCTACATACATTTATCAAGAAGG
AGAAAAAGGAGGATAGTAAAGGAATACAGGTAAGCAAATTGATACTAATGGCTCAACGTGATAAGGAAAA
AGAATTGCACTTTAACATTAATATTGACAAGGAGGAGGGCACCACACAAAAAGTTAGGTGTAACAGAAAA
TCATGAAACTACGATTCCTAATTTGATATTGGAGGATTTTCTCTAAAAAAAAAAAAATACAACAAATAAA
AAACACTCAATGACCTGACCATTTGATGGAGTTTAAGTCAATACCTTCTTGAACCATTTCCCATAATGGT
GAAAGTTCCCTCAAGAATTTTACTCTGTCAGAAACGGCCTTAACGACGTAGTCGACCAATTCCGATCATA
TCAATAACCCTTAATATAACTTCGTATAATGTATGCTATCGAAGTTATTAGGTCTGAAGAGGAGTTTACG
TCCAGCCAAGCTAGCCTGGCTGCAGGTCGAGCGGCCGCGATCCGGAACCCTTAATATAACTTCGTATAAT
GTATGCTATACGAAGTTATTAGGTCCCTCGACCAATTCCGATCATATTCAATAACCCTTAATATAACTTC
GTATAATGTATGCTATACGAAGTTATTAGGTCTGAAGAGGAGTTTACGTCCGCTAGCTTGGCTGCAGGTC
GAGCGGCCGCGATCCGGAACCCTTAATATAACTTCGTATAATGTATGCTATACGAAGTTATTAGGTCCCT
CGCACATGCCGGTAGAGGTGTGGTCAATAAGAGCGACCTCATGCTATACCTGAGAAAGCAACCTGACCTA
CAGGAAAGAGTTACTCAAGAACAAGAATTTTCGTTTTAAAACCTAAGAGTCACTTTAAAATTTGTATACA
CTTATTTTTTTTATAACTTATTTAATAATAAAAATCATAAATCATAAGAAATTCGCTTATTTAGAAGTGT
CAACAACGTATCTACCAACGATTTGACCCTTTTCCATCTTTTCGTAAATTTCTGGCAAGGTAGACAAGCC
GACAACCTTGATTGGAGACTTGACCAAACCTCTGGCGAAGAAGTCCAAAGCTTCTGAATAAGCCCTCGTA
ATATATTTTCATGAAGAATTTAGGTCCAAAAAAAAGATGGGCATTAATTCTAGTCATTTAAAAAATTCTA
TAGATCAGAGGTTACATGGCCAAGATTGAAACTTAGAGGAGTATAGTTACATAAAAGAAGGCAAAACGAT
GTATAAATGAAAGAAATTGAGATGGTGCACGATGCACAGTTGAAGTGAACTTGCGGGGTTTTTCAGTATC
TACGATTCATAGATCTCTCGAGCTCGAATTCGGATCCCCGGGGCCTCCATGGCCATATGACCACCCAAGC
TAGCGTAATCTGGAACATCGTATGGGTAAGCCATACAGATCTCTTTTTTTGGGTTTGGTGGGGTATCTTC
ATCATCGAATAGATAGTTATATACATCATCCATTGTAGTGGTATTAAACATCCCTGTAGTGATTCCAAAC
GCGTTATACGCAGTTTGGTCCGTCCAACCAGGTGACAGTGGTTTTGAATTATTACCATCATCAATTTTAC
TAGCCGTGATTTCATTATTCATGAAGTTATCATGAACGTTAGAGGAGGCAATTGGTTGTGAAAGCGCTTG
AGAATTTGTTTGAGTTGTTATGAGGTTCGGACCGTTGCTACTGTTAGTGAAAGTGAAGGACAATGAGCTA
TCAGCAATATTCCCACTTTGATTAAAATTGGCGGCGGTACCCAATTCGACCTTTCTCTTCTTTTTTGGAG
GCTCGGGAATTAATTCCGCTTTATCCATCTTTGCAAAGCTTGGAGTTGATTGTATGCTTGGTATAGCTTG
AAATATTGTGCAGAAAAAGAAACAAGGAAGAAAGGGAACGAGAACAATGACGAGGAAACAAAAGATTAAT
AATTGCAGGTCTATTTATACTTGATAGCAAAGCGGCAAACTTTTTTTATTTCAAATTCAAGTAACTGGAA
GGAAGGCCGTATACCGTTGCTCATTAGAGAGTAGTGTGCGTGAATGAAGGAAGGAAAAAGTTTCGTGTGT
TCGAAGATACCCCTCATCAGCTCTGGAACAACGACATCTGTTGGTGCTGTCTTTGTCGTTAATTTTTTCC
TTTAGTGTCTTCCATCATTTTTTTTGTCATTGCGGATATGGTGAGACAACAACGGGGGAGAGAGAAAAGA
AAAAAAAAGAAAAGAAGTTGCTGCCTCGCGCGTTTCGGTGATGACGGTGAAAACCTCTGACACATGCAGC
TCCCGGAGACGGTCACAGCTTGTCTGTAAGCGGATGCCGGGAGCAGACAAGCCCGTCAGGGCGCGTCAGC
GGGTGTTGGCGGGTGTCGGGGCGCAGCCATGACCCAGTCACGTAGCGATAGCGGAGTGTATACTGGCTTA
ACTATGCGGCATCAGAGCAGATTGTACTGAGAGTGCACCATATGCGGTGTGAAATACCGCACAGATGCGT
AAGGAGAAAATACCGCATCAGGCGCTCTTCCGCTTCCTCGCTCACTGACTCGCTGCGCTCGGTCGTTCGG
CTGCGGCGAGCGGTATCAGCTCACTCAAAGGCGGTAATACGGTTATCCACAGAATCAGGGGATAACGCAG
GAAAGAACATGTGAGCAAAAGGCCAGCAAAAGGCCAGGAACCGTAAAAAGGCCGCGTTGCTGGCGTTTTT
CCATAGGCTCCGCCCCCCTGACGAGCATCACAAAAATCGACGCTCAAGTCAGAGGTGGCGAAACCCGACA
GGACTATAAAGATACCAGGCGTTTCCCCCTGGAAGCTCCCTCGTGCGCTCTCCTGTTCCGACCCTGCCGC
TTACCGGATACCTGTCCGCCTTTCTCCCTTCGGGAAGCGTGGCGCTTTCTCATAGCTCACGCTGTAGGTA
TCTCAGTTCGGTGTAGGTCGTTCGCTCCAAGCTGGGCTGTGTGCACGAACCCCCCGTTCAGCCCGACCGC
TGCGCCTTATCCGGTAACTATCGTCTTGAGTCCAACCCGGTAAGACACGACTTATCGCCACTGGCAGCAG
CCACTGGTAACAGGATTAGCAGAGCGAGGTATGTAGGCGGTGCTACAGAGTTCTTGAAGTGGTGGCCTAA
CTACGGCTACACTAGAAGGACAGTATTTGGTATCTGCGCTCTGCTGAAGCCAGTTACCTTCGGAAAAAGA
GTTGGTAGCTCTTGATCCGGCAAACAAACCACCGCTGGTAGCGGTGGTTTTTTTGTTTGCAAGCAGCAGA
TTACGCGCAGAAAAAAAGGATCTCAAGAAGATCCTTTGATCTTTTCTACGGGGTCTGACGCTCAGTGGAA
CGAAAACTCACGTTAAGGGATTTTGGTCATGAGATTATCAAAAAGGATCTTCACCTAGATCCTTTTAAAT
TAAAAATGAAGTTTTAAATCAATCTAAAGTATATATGAGTAAACTTGGTCTGACAGTTACCAATGCTTAA
TCAGTGAGGCACCTATCTCAGCGATCTGTCTATTTCGTTCATCCATAGTTGCCTGACTCCCCGTCGTGTA
GATAACTACGATACGGGAGGGCTTACCATCTGGCCCCAGTGCTGCAATGATACCGCGAGACCCACGCTCA
CCGGCTCCAGATTTATCAGCAATAAACCAGCCAGCCGGAAGGGCCGAGCGCAGAAGTGGTCCTGCAACTT
TATCCGCCTCCATCCAGTCTATTAATTGTTGCCGGGAAGCTAGAGTAAGTAGTTCGCCAGTTAATAGTTT
GCGCAACGTTGTTGCCATTGCTGCAGGCATCGTGGTGTCACGCTCGTCGTTTGGTATGGCTTCATTCAGC
TCCGGTTCCCAACGATCAAGGCGAGTTACATGATCCCCCATGTTGTGCAAAAAAGCGGTTAGCTCCTTCG
GTCCTCCGATCGTTGTCAGAAGTAAGTTGGCCGCAGTGTTATCACTCATGGTTATGGCAGCACTGCATAA
TTCTCTTACTGTCATGCCATCCGTAAGATGCTTTTCTGTGACTGGTGAGTACTCAACCAAGTCATTCTGA
GAATAGTGTATGCGGCGACCGAGTTGCTCTTGCCCGGCGTCAACACGGGATAATACCGCGCCACATAGCA
GAACTTTAAAAGTGCTCATCATTGGAAAACGTTCTTCGGGGCGAAAACTCTCAAGGATCTTACCGCTGTT
GAGATCCAGTTCGATGTAACCCACTCGTGCACCCAACTGATCTTCAGCATCTTTTACTTTCACCAGCGTT
TCTGGGTGAGCAAAAACAGGAAGGCAAAATGCCGCAAAAAAGGGAATAAGGGCGACACGGAAATGTTGAA
TACTCATACTCTTCCTTTTTCAATATTATTGAAGCATTTATCAGGGTTATTGTCTCATGAGCGGATACAT
ATTTGAATGTATTTAGAAAAATAAACAAATAGGGGTTCCGCGCACATTTCCCCGAAAAGTGCCACCT
